>Addgene plasmid #158216 | Human pIgR(SC) | addgene full sequence | sequence record 314245 | Addgene NGS Result
GACATTGATTATTGACTAGTTATTAATAGTAATCAATTACGGGGTCATTAGTTCATAGCCCATATATGGA
GTTCCGCGTTACATAACTTACGGTAAATGGCCCGCCTGGCTGACCGCCCAACGACCCCCGCCCATTGACG
TCAATAATGACGTATGTTCCCATAGTAACGCCAATAGGGACTTTCCATTGACGTCAATGGGTGGAGTATT
TACGGTAAACTGCCCACTTGGCAGTACATCAAGTGTATCATATGCCAAGTACGCCCCCTATTGACGTCAA
TGACGGTAAATGGCCCGCCTGGCATTATGCCCAGTACATGACCTTATGGGACTTTCCTACTTGGCAGTAC
ATCTACGTATTAGTCATCGCTATTACCATGGTGATGCGGTTTTGGCAGTACATCAATGGGCGTGGATAGC
GGTTTGACTCACGGGGATTTCCAAGTCTCCACCCCATTGACGTCAATGGGAGTTTGTTTTGGCACCAAAA
TCAACGGGACTTTCCAAAATGTCGTAACAACTCCGCCCCATTGACGCAAATGGGCGGTAGGCGTGTACGG
TGGGAGGTCTATATAAGCAGAGCTCTCTGGCTAACTAGAGAACCCACTGCTTACTGGCTTATCGAAATTA
ATACGACTCACTATAGGGAGACCCAAGCTGGCTAGCGTTTAAACTTAAGCTTGGTACCGAGCTCGGATCC
ACTAGTCCAGTGTGGTGGAATTCGCCACCATGCTGCTCTTCGTGCTCACCTGCCTGCTGGCGGTCTTCCC
AGCCATCTCCACGAAGAGTCCCATATTTGGTCCCGAGGAGGTGAATAGTGTGGAAGGTAACTCAGTGTCC
ATCACGTGCTACTACCCACCCACCTCTGTCAACCGGCACACCCGGAAGTACTGGTGCCGGCAGGGAGCTA
GAGGTGGCTGCATAACCCTCATCTCCTCGGAGGGCTACGTCTCCAGCAAATATGCAGGCAGGGCTAACCT
CACCAACTTCCCGGAGAACGGCACATTTGTGGTGAACATTGCCCAGCTGAGCCAGGATGACTCCGGGCGC
TACAAGTGTGGCCTGGGCATCAATAGCCGAGGCCTGTCCTTTGATGTCAGCCTGGAGGTCAGCCAGGGTC
CTGGGCTCCTAAATGACACTAAAGTCTACACAGTGGACCTGGGCAGAACGGTGACCATCAACTGCCCTTT
CAAGACTGAGAATGCTCAAAAGAGGAAGTCCTTGTACAAGCAGATAGGCCTGTACCCTGTGCTGGTCATC
GACTCCAGTGGTTATGTAAATCCCAACTATACAGGAAGAATACGCCTTGATATTCAGGGTACTGGCCAGT
TACTGTTCAGCGTTGTCATCAACCAACTCAGGCTCAGCGATGCTGGGCAGTATCTCTGCCAGGCTGGGGA
TGATTCCAATAGTAATAAGAAGAATGCTGACCTCCAAGTGCTAAAGCCCGAGCCCGAGCTGGTTTATGAA
GACCTGAGGGGCTCAGTGACCTTCCACTGTGCCCTGGGCCCTGAGGTGGCAAACGTGGCCAAATTTCTGT
GCCGACAGAGCAGTGGGGAAAACTGTGACGTGGTCGTCAACACCCTGGGGAAGAGGGCCCCAGCCTTTGA
GGGCAGGATCCTGCTCAACCCCCAGGACAAGGATGGCTCATTCAGTGTGGTGATCACAGGCCTGAGGAAG
GAGGATGCAGGGCGCTACCTGTGTGGAGCCCATTCGGATGGTCAGCTGCAGGAAGGCTCGCCTATCCAGG
CCTGGCAACTCTTCGTCAATGAGGAGTCCACGATTCCCCGCAGCCCCACTGTGGTGAAGGGGGTGGCAGG
AGGCTCTGTGGCCGTGCTCTGCCCCTACAACCGTAAGGAAAGCAAAAGCATCAAGTACTGGTGTCTCTGG
GAAGGGGCCCAGAATGGCCGCTGCCCCCTGCTGGTGGACAGCGAGGGGTGGGTTAAGGCCCAGTACGAGG
GCCGCCTCTCCCTGCTGGAGGAGCCAGGCAACGGCACCTTCACTGTCATCCTCAACCAGCTCACCAGCCG
GGACGCCGGCTTCTACTGGTGTCTGACCAACGGCGATACTCTCTGGAGGACCACCGTGGAGATCAAGATT
ATCGAAGGAGAACCAAACCTCAAGGTACCAGGGAATGTCACGGCTGTGCTGGGAGAGACTCTCAAGGTCC
CCTGTCACTTTCCATGCAAATTCTCCTCGTACGAGAAATACTGGTGCAAGTGGAATAACACGGGCTGCCA
GGCCCTGCCCAGCCAAGACGAAGGCCCCAGCAAGGCCTTCGTGAACTGTGACGAGAACAGCCGGCTTGTC
TCCCTGACCCTGAACCTGGTGACCAGGGCTGATGAGGGCTGGTACTGGTGTGGAGTGAAGCAGGGCCACT
TCTATGGAGAGACTGCAGCCGTCTATGTGGCAGTTGAAGAGAGGCACCATCACCATCACCATCACCACTA
ACTCGAGTCTAGAGTCGACTACAAGGACGACGATGACAAGTAGGGCCCGTTTAAACCCGCTGATCAGCCT
CGACTGTGCCTTCTAGTTGCCAGCCATCTGTTGTTTGCCCCTCCCCCGTGCCTTCCTTGACCCTGGAAGG
TGCCACTCCCACTGTCCTTTCCTAATAAAATGAGGAAATTGCATCGCATTGTCTGAGTAGGTGTCATTCT
ATTCTGGGGGGTGGGGTGGGGCAGGACAGCAAGGGGGAGGATTGGGAAGACAATAGCAGGCATGCTGGGG
ATGCGGTGGGCTCTATGGCTTCTGAGGCGGAAAGAACCAGCTGGGGCTCTAGGGGGTATCCCC
[124 nt withheld, positions 2794-2917]
C
[91 nt withheld, positions 2919-3009]
A
[49 nt withheld, positions 3011-3059]
CCTTTGACGTTGGAGTCCACGTTCTTT
[37 nt withheld, positions 3087-3123]
ACCCTATCTCGGTCTATTCTTTTGATTTATAAGGGATTTTGCCGATTTCGGCCTATTGGTTAAAAAATGA
GCTGATTTAACAAAAATTTAACGCGAATTAATTCTGTGGAATGTGTGTCAGTTAGGGTGTGGAAAGTCCC
CAGGCTCCCCAGCAGGCAGAAGTATGCAAAGCATGCATCTCAATTAGTCAGCAACCAGGTGTGGAAAGTC
CCCAGGCTCCCCAGCAGGCAGAAGTATGCAAAGCATGCATCTCAATTAGTCAGCAACCATAGTCCCGCCC
CTAACTCCGCCCATCCCGCCCCTAACTCCGCCCAGTTCCGCCCATTCTCCGCCCCATGGCTGACTAATTT
TTTTTATTTATGCAGAGGCCGAGGCCGCCTCTGCCTCTGAGCTATTCCAGAAGTAGTGAGGAGGCTTTTT
TGGAGGCCTAGGCTTTTGCAAAAAGCTCCCGGGAGCTTGTATATCCATTTTCGGATCTGATCAAGAGACA
GGATGAGGATCGTTTCGCATGATTGAACAAGATGGATTGCACGCAGGTTCTCCGGCCGCTTGGGTGGAGA
GGCTATTCGGCTATGACTGGGCACAACAGACAATCGGCTGCTCTGATGCCGCCGTGTTCCGGCTGTCAGC
GCAGGGGCGCCCGGTTCTTTTTGTCAAGACCGACCTGTCCGGTGCCCTGAATGAACTGCAGGACGAGGCA
GCGCGGCTATCGTGGCTGGCCACGACGGGCGTTCCTTGCGCAGCTGTGCTCGACGTTGTCACTGAAGCGG
GAAGGGACTGGCTGCTATTGGGCGAAGTGCCGGGGCAGGATCTCCTGTCATCTCACCTTGCTCCTGCCGA
GAAAGTATCCATCATGGCTGATGCAATGCGGCGGCTGCATACGCTTGATCCGGCTACCTGCCCATTCGAC
CACCAAGCGAAACATCGCATCGAGCGAGCACGTACTCGGATGGAAGCCGGTCTTGTCGATCAGGATGATC
TGGACGAAGAGCATCAGGGGCTCGCGCCAGCCGAACTGTTCGCCAGGCTCAAGGCGCGCATGCCCGACGG
CGAGGATCTCGTCGTGACCCATGGCGATGCCTGCTTGCCGAATATCATGGTGGAAAATGGCCGCTTTTCT
GGATTCATCGACTGTGGCCGGCTGGGTGTGGCGGACCGCTATCAGGACATAGCGTTGGCTACCCGTGATA
TTGCTGAAGAGCTTGGCGGCGAATGGGCTGACCGCTTCCTCGTGCTTTACGGTATCGCCGCTCCCGATTC
GCAGCGCATCGCCTTCTATCGCCTTCTTGACGAGTTCTTCTGAGCGGGACTCTGGGGTTCGAAATGACCG
ACCAAGCGACGCCCAACCTGCCATCACGAGATTTCGATTCCACCGCCGCCTTCTATGAAAGGTTGGGCTT
CGGAATCGTTTTCCGGGACGCCGGCTGGATGATCCTCCAGCGCGGGGATCTCATGCTGGAGTTCTTCGCC
CACCCCAACTTGTTTATTGCAGCTTATAATGGTTACAAATAAAGCAATAGCATCACAAATTTCACAAATA
AAGCATTTTTTTCACTGCATTCTAGTTGTGGTTTGTCCAAACTCATCAATGTATCTTATCATGTCTGTAT
ACCGTCGACCTCTAGCTAGAGCTTGGCGTAATCATGGTCATAGCTGTTTCCTGTGTGAAATTGTTATCCG
CTCACAATTCCACACAACATACGAGCCGGAAGCATAAAGTGTAAAGCCTGGGGTGCCTAATGAGTGAGCT
AACTCACATTAATTGCGTTGCGCTCACTGCCCGCTTTCCAGTCGGGAAACCTGTCGTGCCAGCTGCATTA
ATGAATCGGCCAACGCGCGGGGAGAGGCGGTTTGCGTATTGGGCGCTCTTCCGCTTCCTCGCTCACTGAC
TCGCTGCGCTCGGTCGTTCGGCTGCGGCGAGCGGTATCAGCTCACTCAAAGGCGGTAATACGGTTATCCA
CAGAATCAGGGGATAACGCAGGAAAGAACATGTGAGCAAAAGGCCAGCAAAAGGCCAGGAACCGTAAAAA
GGCCGCGTTGCTGGCGTTTTTCCATAGGCTCCGCCCCCCTGACGAGCATCACAAAAATCGACGCTCAAGT
CAGAGGTGGCGAAACCCGACAGGACTATAAAGATACCAGGCGTTTCCCCCTGGAAGCTCCCTCGTGCGCT
CTCCTGTTCCGACCCTGCCGCTTACCGGATACCTGTCCGCCTTTCTCCCTTCGGGAAGCGTGGCGCTTTC
TCATAGCTCACGCTGTAGGTATCTCAGTTCGGTGTAGGTCGTTCGCTCCAAGCTGGGCTGTGTGCACGAA
CCCCCCGTTCAGCCCGACCGCTGCGCCTTATCCGGTAACTATCGTCTTGAGTCCAACCCGGTAAGACACG
ACTTATCGCCACTGGCAGCAGCCACTGGTAACAGGATTAGCAGAGCGAGGTATGTAGGCGGTGCTACAGA
GTTCTTGAAGTGGTGGCCTAACTACGGCTACACTAGAAGAACAGTATTTGGTATCTGCGCTCTGCTGAAG
CCAGTTACCTTCGGAAAAAGAGTTGGTAGCTCTTGATCCGGCAAACAAACCACCGCTGGTAGCGGTGGTT
TTTTTGTTTGCAAGCAGCAGATTACGCGCAGAAAAAAAGGATCTCAAGAAGATCCTTTGATCTTTTCTAC
GGGGTCTGACGCTCAGTGGAACGAAAACTCACGTTAAGGGATTTTGGTCATGAGATTATCAAAAAGGATC
TTCACCTAGATCCTTTTAAATTAAAAATGAAGTTTTAAATCAATCTAAAGTATATATGAGTAAACTTGGT
CTGACAGTTACCAATGCTTAATCAGTGAGGCACCTATCTCAGCGATCTGTCTATTTCGTTCATCCATAGT
TGCCTGACTCCCCGTCGTGTAGATAACTACGATACGGGAGGGCTTACCATCTGGCCCCAGTGCTGCAATG
ATACCGCGAGACCCACGCTCACCGGCTCCAGATTTATCAGCAATAAACCAGCCAGCCGGAAGGGCCGAGC
GCAGAAGTGGTCCTGCAACTTTATCCGCCTCCATCCAGTCTATTAATTGTTGCCGGGAAGCTAGAGTAAG
TAGTTCGCCAGTTAATAGTTTGCGCAACGTTGTTGCCATTGCTACAGGCATCGTGGTGTCACGCTCGTCG
TTTGGTATGGCTTCATTCAGCTCCGGTTCCCAACGATCAAGGCGAGTTACATGATCCCCCATGTTGTGCA
AAAAAGCGGTTAGCTCCTTCGGTCCTCCGATCGTTGTCAGAAGTAAGTTGGCCGCAGTGTTATCACTCAT
GGTTATGGCAGCACTGCATAATTCTCTTACTGTCATGCCATCCGTAAGATGCTTTTCTGTGACTGGTGAG
TACTCAACCAAGTCATTCTGAGAATAGTGTATGCGGCGACCGAGTTGCTCTTGCCCGGCGTCAATACGGG
ATAATACCGCGCCACATAGCAGAACTTTAAAAGTGCTCATCATTGGAAAACGTTCTTCGGGGCGAAAACT
CTCAAGGATCTTACCGCTGTTGAGATCCAGTTCGATGTAACCCACTCGTGCACCCAACTGATCTTCAGCA
TCTTTTACTTTCACCAGCGTTTCTGGGTGAGCAAAAACAGGAAGGCAAAATGCCGCAAAAAAGGGAATAA
GGGCGACACGGAAATGTTGAATACTCATACTCTTCCTTTTTCAATATTATTGAAGCATTTATCAGGGTTA
TTGTCTCATGAGCGGATACATATTTGAATGTATTTAGAAAAATAAACAAATAGGGGTTCCGCGCACATTT
CCCCGAAAAGTGCCACCTGACGTCGACGGATCGGGAGATCTCCCGATCCCCTATGGTGCACTCTCAGTAC
AATCTGCTCTGATGCCGCATAGTTAAGCCAGTATCTGCTCCCTGCTTGTGTGTTGGAGGTCGCTGAGTAG
TGCGCGAGCAAAATTTAAGCTACAACAAGGCAAGGCTTGACCGACAATTGCATGAAGAATCTGCTTAGGG
TTAGGCGTTTTGCGCTGCTTCGCGATGTACGGGCCAGATATACGCGTT
Features (pLannotate 1.2.2; 22 found; start..end, strand, type, name):
      1..380     +  enhancer       CMV enhancer: human cytomegalovirus immediate early enhancer
    381..584     +  promoter       CMV promoter: human cytomegalovirus (CMV) immediate early promoter
    580..613     +  LTR            5' LTR (truncated) (fragment): truncated 5' long terminal repeat (LTR) from HIV-1
    629..647     +  promoter       T7 promoter: promoter for bacteriophage T7 RNA polymerase
    730..2424    +  CDS            PIGR (fragment): PIGR_HUMAN - Experimental evidence at protein level: Swiss-Prot protein existence level 1. [Secretory component]: Through its N-linked glycans ensures anchoring of secretory IgA (sIgA) molecules to mucus lining the epithelial surface to neutralize extracellular pathogens (PubMed:12150896). On its own (free form) may act as a non-specific microbial scavenger to prevent pathogen interaction with epithelial cells (PubMed:16543244). From Homo sapiens (Human).
   2425..2442    +  CDS            6xHis: 6xHis affinity tag
   2470..2490    +  CDS            FLAG (fragment): FLAG® epitope tag, followed by an enterokinase cleavage site
   2524..2748    +  polyA_signal   bGH poly(A) signal: bovine growth hormone polyadenylation signal
   2752..2773    +  promoter       SV40 promoter (fragment): SV40 enhancer and early promoter
   2794..3222    +  rep_origin     f1 ori (sequence partly withheld): f1 bacteriophage origin of replication; arrow indicates direction of (+) strand synthesis
   3236..3565    +  promoter       SV40 promoter: SV40 enhancer and early promoter
   3632..4423    +  CDS            neo: KKA2_KLEPN - Also known as kan, nptII. Experimental evidence at protein level: Swiss-Prot protein existence level 1. Resistance to kanamycin, neomycin, paromomycin, ribostamycin, butirosin and gentamicin B. From Klebsiella pneumoniae.
   4447..4605    +  CDS            ble (fragment): BLE_KLEPN - Experimental evidence at protein level: Swiss-Prot protein existence level 1. Binding protein with a strong affinity to the bleomycin family of antibiotics. Binds to CL990; an antimitotic-antibiotic compound. From Klebsiella pneumoniae.
   4600..4721    +  polyA_signal   SV40 poly(A) signal: SV40 polyadenylation signal
   4794..4810    -  protein_bind   lac operator: The lac repressor binds to the lac operator to inhibit transcription in E. coli. This inhibition can be relieved by adding lactose or isopropyl-β-D-thiogalactopyranoside (IPTG). lac repressor encoded by lacI
   4818..4848    -  promoter       lac promoter: promoter for the E. coli lac operon
   4863..4884    -  protein_bind   CAP binding site: CAP binding activates transcription in the presence of cAMP. E. coli catabolite activator protein
   4897..4989    -  CDS            lacI (fragment): lac repressor; lacI; The lac repressor binds to the lac operator to inhibit transcription in E. coli. This inhibition can be relieved by adding lactose or isopropyl-β-D-thiogalactopyranoside (IPTG).
   5172..5760    -  rep_origin     ori: high-copy-number ColE1/pMB1/pBR322/pUC origin of replication
   5931..6791    -  CDS            AmpR: β-lactamase; bla; confers resistance to ampicillin, carbenicillin, and related antibiotics
   6792..6896    -  promoter       AmpR promoter: bla
   6955..7007    -  misc_feature   bom (fragment): basis of mobility region from pBR322
