[The description below was written by a language model from this plasmid's Addgene catalogue record and pLannotate feature annotations shown in this document.]
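Description:
Human pIgR(SC) is a 7,161-nt mammalian expression plasmid built on a pcDNA backbone for producing the ectodomain, or secretory component (SC), of the human polymeric immunoglobulin receptor (PIGR). It is maintained in E. coli through a high-copy ColE1/pUC-type origin and the β-lactamase (AmpR) gene conferring ampicillin resistance. An f1 origin is also present, which in principle allows single-stranded DNA production. For selection in mammalian cells, an SV40 enhancer/early promoter drives a neomycin phosphotransferase gene terminated by the SV40 polyadenylation signal, giving G418 resistance.

The expression cassette uses the human cytomegalovirus immediate early enhancer and promoter, with a T7 promoter just downstream, followed by a partial PIGR coding sequence of about 1.7 kb. This is consistent with a construct truncated to the extracellular region rather than the full-length receptor. The catalogue lists a C-terminal 8×His tag; the automated annotation marks a 6xHis feature directly after the PIGR fragment, most likely because the tool matches only its six-residue reference within the longer tag. A short FLAG fragment is annotated further downstream, but the record does not say whether it lies in frame or is translated. Transcripts are terminated by the bovine growth hormone polyadenylation signal. Several other small annotated fragments (HIV-1 LTR, ble, lacI, bom, lac promoter/operator) appear to be backbone remnants or partial matches rather than functional parts of the design.

The stated purpose is to express the SC of human pIgR, and the His tag would permit metal-affinity purification. The associated publication concerns structural studies of immunoglobulin M, suggesting the protein was made for structural work. The cloning sites are not recorded.
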