Addgene plasmid #158216: Human pIgR(SC)
Purpose: Express the ectdomain (SC) of human pIgR
Depositing lab: Junyu Xiao. Depositing organization: Peking University. Publication: Structural insights into immunoglobulin M. Li Y, Wang G, Li N, Wang Y, Zhu Q, Chu H, Wu W, Tan Y, Yu F, Su XD, Gao N, Xiao J. Science. 2020 Feb 28;367(6481):1014-1017. doi: 10.1126/science.aaz5425. Epub 2020 Feb 6. PubMed 32029689.
Backbone
  Vector backbone: pcDNA
  Vector type: Mammalian Expression
  Selectable markers: Neomycin (select with G418)
Growth in bacteria
  Bacterial resistance: Ampicillin, 100 μg/mL
  Growth temperature: 37°C
  Growth strain: DH5alpha
  Copy number: High Copy
Gene/Insert
  Gene/Insert name: PIGR
  Species: H. sapiens (human)
  Entrez Gene: PIGR
  Tag / fusion protein: 8×his (C terminal on insert)
  Cloning method: Restriction Enzyme; 5′ cloning site unknown (unknown if destroyed); 3′ cloning site unknown (unknown if destroyed)
  Sequencing primers: 5′ unknown
Terms and licenses: Academic/Nonprofit Terms; Industry Terms: Not Available to Industry
How to cite: Human pIgR(SC) was a gift from Junyu Xiao (Addgene plasmid # 158216 ; http://n2t.net/addgene:158216 ; RRID:Addgene_158216)
